Addgene plasmid #79142: pSicoR (EGFP) shPnky-2
Purpose: Stable expression of shRNA targeting mouse Pnky. The shRNA (and EGFP) can be excised by the addition of Cre
Depositing lab: Daniel Lim. Depositing organization: University of California, San Francisco (UCSF). Publication: The long noncoding RNA Pnky regulates neuronal differentiation of embryonic and postnatal neural stem cells. Ramos AD, Andersen RE, Liu SJ, Nowakowski TJ, Hong SJ, Gertz CC, Salinas RD, Zarabi H, Kriegstein AR, Lim DA. Cell Stem Cell. 2015 Apr 2;16(4):439-47. doi: 10.1016/j.stem.2015.02.007. Epub 2015 Mar 19. PubMed 25800779.
Backbone
  Vector backbone: pSicoR
  Backbone size w/o insert (bp): 7552
  Vector type: Mammalian Expression, Lentiviral, RNAi, Cre/Lox
Growth in bacteria
  Bacterial resistance: Ampicillin, 100 μg/mL
  Growth temperature: 37°C
  Growth strain: NEB Stable
  Copy number: High Copy
Gene/Insert
  Gene/Insert name: shPnky-2
  gRNA/shRNA sequence: GATGACGTGGAGAGGATTTTTCAAGAGAAAATCCTCTCCACGTCATCTTTTTTC
  Species: M. musculus (mouse)
  Entrez Gene: Gm30731 (a.k.a. Pnky, lnc-pou3f2)
  Promoter: U6 for the shRNA and CMV for EGFP
  Cloning method: Restriction Enzyme; 5′ cloning site HpaI (destroyed during cloning); 3′ cloning site XhoI (not destroyed)
  Sequencing primers: 5′ tgcaggggaaagaatagtagac
Terms and licenses: Academic/Nonprofit Terms; Industry Terms: Not Available to Industry
How to cite: pSicoR (EGFP) shPnky-2 was a gift from Daniel Lim (Addgene plasmid # 79142 ; http://n2t.net/addgene:79142 ; RRID:Addgene_79142)
