[The description below was written by a language model from this plasmid's Addgene catalogue record and pLannotate feature annotations shown in this document.]
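Description:
pSicoR (EGFP) shPnky-2 is an HIV-1-based lentiviral RNAi vector built on the pSicoR backbone, designed for stable but Cre-reversible knockdown of the mouse long noncoding RNA Pnky (Gm30731, also called lnc-pou3f2). It is propagated in bacteria as a high-copy plasmid through a ColE1/pUC-type origin and selected with ampicillin via the β-lactamase gene and its native promoter. The record lists a recombination-tolerant growth strain, as is common for plasmids carrying repeated LTR sequences.

The viral transfer cassette begins with a CMV enhancer/promoter fused to a truncated 5' LTR, which drives production of the genomic RNA in packaging cells. This is followed by the Ψ packaging signal with a partial gag sequence, the Rev response element for Rev-dependent nuclear export, and the cPPT/CTS. A WPRE, which boosts transcript stability and expression, and a truncated 3' LTR close the cassette. According to the catalogue fields, the shRNA hairpin is expressed from a U6 promoter and was cloned between HpaI (destroyed) and XhoI sites. The automated feature table does not annotate either the U6 promoter or the hairpin, although unannotated sequence lies around the first loxP site. A second CMV enhancer/promoter drives EGFP, marking transduced cells. Two loxP sites in the same orientation bracket the CMV-EGFP region, and per the stated purpose, adding Cre excises both the shRNA and EGFP, so knockdown is switched off and loss of fluorescence reports the excision.

The construct is suited to integrating, fluorescence-trackable Pnky knockdown in mouse cells; the associated study concerns Pnky in neuronal differentiation of embryonic and postnatal neural stem cells.
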