Features (pLannotate 1.2.2; 22 found; start..end, strand, type, name):
     40..92      -  misc_feature   bom (fragment): basis of mobility region from pBR322
    247..626     +  enhancer       CMV enhancer: human cytomegalovirus immediate early enhancer
    627..826     +  promoter       CMV promoter: human cytomegalovirus (CMV) immediate early promoter
    844..1024    +  LTR            5' LTR (truncated): truncated 5' long terminal repeat (LTR) from HIV-1
   1071..1196    +  misc_feature   HIV-1 Ψ: packaging signal of human immunodeficiency virus type 1
   1180..1518    +  CDS            HIV-1 gag (fragment): gag protein from human immunodeficiency virus 1; gag
   1695..1928    +  misc_feature   RRE: The Rev response element (RRE) of HIV-1 allows for Rev-dependent mRNA export from the nucleus to the cytoplasm.
   2305..2405    +  CDS            Rev (fragment): human immunodeficiency virus 1 (HIV-1) Rev protein; rev; enhances nuclear export of unspliced and incompletely spliced viral mRNAs
   2455..2572    +  misc_feature   cPPT/CTS: central polypurine tract and central termination sequence of HIV-1
   2825..2858    +  protein_bind   loxP: Cre-mediated recombination occurs in the 8-bp core sequence (GCATACAT). Cre recombinase
   3114..3417    +  enhancer       CMV enhancer: human cytomegalovirus immediate early enhancer
   3418..3621    +  promoter       CMV promoter: human cytomegalovirus (CMV) immediate early promoter
   3666..4382    +  CDS            EGFP: EGFP is a basic (constitutively fluorescent) green fluorescent protein published in 1996, derived from Aequorea victoria. It is reported to be a rapidly-maturing weak dimer with moderate acid sensitivity.
   4405..4438    +  protein_bind   loxP: Cre-mediated recombination occurs in the 8-bp core sequence (GCATACAT). Cre recombinase
   4471..4494    +  misc_feature   MCS (fragment): pBluescript multiple cloning site
   4494..5082    +  misc_feature   WPRE: woodchuck hepatitis virus posttranscriptional regulatory element
   5083..5102    +  misc_feature   MCS (fragment): pBluescript multiple cloning site
   5104..5604    +  CDS            nef (fragment): NEF_HV1LA - Experimental evidence at protein level: Swiss-Prot protein existence level 1. Extracellular Nef protein targets CD4(+) T-lymphocytes for apoptosis by interacting with CXCR4 surface receptors. From Human immunodeficiency virus type 1 group M subtype B (isolate Lai) (HIV-1).
   5611..5791    +  LTR            5' LTR (truncated): truncated 5' long terminal repeat (LTR) from HIV-1
   5853..6441    -  rep_origin     ori: high-copy-number ColE1/pMB1/pBR322/pUC origin of replication
   6612..7472    -  CDS            AmpR: β-lactamase; bla; confers resistance to ampicillin, carbenicillin, and related antibiotics
   7473..7577    -  promoter       AmpR promoter: bla
>Addgene plasmid #79142 | pSicoR (EGFP) shPnky-2 | depositor full sequence | sequence record 151289 | pSicoR (EGFP) shPnky-2 sequence 7605 bps
GCTTAAGCGGTCGACGGATCGGGAGATCTCCCGATCCCCTATGGTGCACTCTCAGTACAATCTGCTCTGA
TGCCGCATAGTTAAGCCAGTATCTGCTCCCTGCTTGTGTGTTGGAGGTCGCTGAGTAGTGCGCGAGCAAA
ATTTAAGCTACAACAAGGCAAGGCTTGACCGACAATTGCATGAAGAATCTGCTTAGGGTTAGGCGTTTTG
CGCTGCTTCGCGATGTACGGGCCAGATATACGCGTTGACATTGATTATTGACTAGTTATTAATAGTAATC
AATTACGGGGTCATTAGTTCATAGCCCATATATGGAGTTCCGCGTTACATAACTTACGGTAAATGGCCCG
CCTGGCTGACCGCCCAACGACCCCCGCCCATTGACGTCAATAATGACGTATGTTCCCATAGTAACGCCAA
TAGGGACTTTCCATTGACGTCAATGGGTGGAGTATTTACGGTAAACTGCCCACTTGGCAGTACATCAAGT
GTATCATATGCCAAGTACGCCCCCTATTGACGTCAATGACGGTAAATGGCCCGCCTGGCATTATGCCCAG
TACATGACCTTATGGGACTTTCCTACTTGGCAGTACATCTACGTATTAGTCATCGCTATTACCATGGTGA
TGCGGTTTTGGCAGTACATCAATGGGCGTGGATAGCGGTTTGACTCACGGGGATTTCCAAGTCTCCACCC
CATTGACGTCAATGGGAGTTTGTTTTGGCACCAAAATCAACGGGACTTTCCAAAATGTCGTAACAACTCC
GCCCCATTGACGCAAATGGGCGGTAGGCGTGTACGGTGGGAGGTCTATATAAGCAGCGCGTTTTGCCTGT
ACTGGGTCTCTCTGGTTAGACCAGATCTGAGCCTGGGAGCTCTCTGGCTAACTAGGGAACCCACTGCTTA
AGCCTCAATAAAGCTTGCCTTGAGTGCTTCAAGTAGTGTGTGCCCGTCTGTTGTGTGACTCTGGTAACTA
GAGATCCCTCAGACCCTTTTAGTCAGTGTGGAAAATCTCTAGCAGTGGCGCCCGAACAGGGACTTGAAAG
CGAAAGGGAAACCAGAGGAGCTCTCTCGACGCAGGACTCGGCTTGCTGAAGCGCGCACGGCAAGAGGCGA
GGGGCGGCGACTGGTGAGTACGCCAAAAATTTTGACTAGCGGAGGCTAGAAGGAGAGAGATGGGTGCGAG
AGCGTCAGTATTAAGCGGGGGAGAATTAGATCGCGATGGGAAAAAATTCGGTTAAGGCCAGGGGGAAAGA
AAAAATATAAATTAAAACATATAGTATGGGCAAGCAGGGAGCTAGAACGATTCGCAGTTAATCCTGGCCT
GTTAGAAACATCAGAAGGCTGTAGACAAATACTGGGACAGCTACAACCATCCCTTCAGACAGGATCAGAA
GAACTTAGATCATTATATAATACAGTAGCAACCCTCTATTGTGTGCATCAAAGGATAGAGATAAAAGACA
CCAAGGAAGCTTTAGACAAGATAGAGGAAGAGCAAAACAAAAGTAAGACCACCGCACAGCAAGCGGCCGG
CCGCGCTGATCTTCAGACCTGGAGGAGGAGATATGAGGGACAATTGGAGAAGTGAATTATATAAATATAA
AGTAGTAAAAATTGAACCATTAGGAGTAGCACCCACCAAGGCAAAGAGAAGAGTGGTGCAGAGAGAAAAA
AGAGCAGTGGGAATAGGAGCTTTGTTCCTTGGGTTCTTGGGAGCAGCAGGAAGCACTATGGGCGCAGCGT
CAATGACGCTGACGGTACAGGCCAGACAATTATTGTCTGGTATAGTGCAGCAGCAGAACAATTTGCTGAG
GGCTATTGAGGCGCAACAGCATCTGTTGCAACTCACAGTCTGGGGCATCAAGCAGCTCCAGGCAAGAATC
CTGGCTGTGGAAAGATACCTAAAGGATCAACAGCTCCTGGGGATTTGGGGTTGCTCTGGAAAACTCATTT
GCACCACTGCTGTGCCTTGGAATGCTAGTTGGAGTAATAAATCTCTGGAACAGATTTGGAATCACACGAC
CTGGATGGAGTGGGACAGAGAAATTAACAATTACACAAGCTTAATACACTCCTTAATTGAAGAATCGCAA
AACCAGCAAGAAAAGAATGAACAAGAATTATTGGAATTAGATAAATGGGCAAGTTTGTGGAATTGGTTTA
ACATAACAAATTGGCTGTGGTATATAAAATTATTCATAATGATAGTAGGAGGCTTGGTAGGTTTAAGAAT
AGTTTTTGCTGTACTTTCTATAGTGAATAGAGTTAGGCAGGGATATTCACCATTATCGTTTCAGACCCAC
CTCCCAACCCCGAGGGGACCCGACAGGCCCGAAGGAATAGAAGAAGAAGGTGGAGAGAGAGACAGAGACA
GATCCATTCGATTAGTGAACGGATCGGCACTGCGTGCGCCAATTCTGCAGACAAATGGCAGTATTCATCC
ACAATTTTAAAAGAAAAGGGGGGATTGGGGGGTACAGTGCAGGGGAAAGAATAGTAGACATAATAGCAAC
AGACATACAAACTAAAGAATTACAAAAACAAATTACAAAAATTCAAAATTTTCGGGTTTATTACAGGGAC
AGCAGAGATCCAGTTTGGTTAGTACCGGGCCCGCTCTAGAGATCCGACGCGCCATCTCTAGGCCCGCGCC
GGCCCCCTCGCACAGACTTGTGGGAGAAGCTCGGCTACTCCCCTGCCCCGGTTAATTTGCATATAATATT
TCCTAGTAACTATAGAGGCTTAATGTGCGATAAAAGACAGATAATCTGTTCTTTTTAATACTAGCTACAT
TTTACATGATAGGCTTGGATTTCTATAACTTCGTATAGCATACATTATACGAAGTTATAAACAGCACAAA
AGGAAACTCACCCTAACTGTAAAGTAATTGTGTGTTTTGAGACTATAAATATCCCTTGGAGAAAAGCCTT
GTTGATGACGTGGAGAGGATTTTTCAAGAGAAAATCCTCTCCACGTCATCTTTTTTCTCGAGTACTAGGA
TCCATTAGGCGGCCGCGTGGATAACCGTATTACCGCCATGCATTAGTTATTAATAGTAATCAATTACGGG
GTCATTAGTTCATAGCCCATATATGGAGTTCCGCGTTACATAACTTACGGTAAATGGCCCGCCTGGCTGA
CCGCCCAACGACCCCCGCCCATTGACGTCAATAATGACGTATGTTCCCATAGTAACGCCAATAGGGACTT
TCCATTGACGTCAATGGGTGGAGTATTTACGGTAAACTGCCCACTTGGCAGTACATCAAGTGTATCATAT
GCCAAGTACGCCCCCTATTGACGTCAATGACGGTAAATGGCCCGCCTGGCATTATGCCCAGTACATGACC
TTATGGGACTTTCCTACTTGGCAGTACATCTACGTATTAGTCATCGCTATTACCATGGTGATGCGGTTTT
GGCAGTACATCAATGGGCGTGGATAGCGGTTTGACTCACGGGGATTTCCAAGTCTCCACCCCATTGACGT
CAATGGGAGTTTGTTTTGGCACCAAAATCAACGGGACTTTCCAAAATGTCGTAACAACTCCGCCCCATTG
ACGCAAATGGGCGGTAGGCGTGTACGGTGGGAGGTCTATATAAGCAGAGCTGGTTTAGTGAACCGTCAGA
TCCGCTAGCGCTACCGGTCGCCACCATGGTGAGCAAGGGCGAGGAGCTGTTCACCGGGGTGGTGCCCATC
CTGGTCGAGCTGGACGGCGACGTAAACGGCCACAAGTTCAGCGTGTCCGGCGAGGGCGAGGGCGATGCCA
CCTACGGCAAGCTGACCCTGAAGTTCATCTGCACCACCGGCAAGCTGCCCGTGCCCTGGCCCACCCTCGT
GACCACCCTGACCTACGGCGTGCAGTGCTTCAGCCGCTACCCCGACCACATGAAGCAGCACGACTTCTTC
AAGTCCGCCATGCCCGAAGGCTACGTCCAGGAGCGCACCATCTTCTTCAAGGACGACGGCAACTACAAGA
CCCGCGCCGAGGTGAAGTTCGAGGGCGACACCCTGGTGAACCGCATCGAGCTGAAGGGCATCGACTTCAA
GGAGGACGGCAACATCCTGGGGCACAAGCTGGAGTACAACTACAACAGCCACAACGTCTATATCATGGCC
GACAAGCAGAAGAACGGCATCAAGGTGAACTTCAAGATCCGCCACAACATCGAGGACGGCAGCGTGCAGC
TCGCCGACCACTACCAGCAGAACACCCCCATCGGCGACGGCCCCGTGCTGCTGCCCGACAACCACTACCT
GAGCACCCAGTCCGCCCTGAGCAAAGACCCCAACGAGAAGCGCGATCACATGGTCCTGCTGGAGTTCGTG
ACCGCCGCCGGGATCACTCTCGGCATGGACGAGCTGTACAAGTAGGAATTCGTCGAGGGACCTAATAACT
TCGTATAGCATACATTATACGAAGTTATACATGTTTAAGGGTTCCGGTTCCACTAGGTACAATTCGATAT
CAAGCTTATCGATAATCAACCTCTGGATTACAAAATTTGTGAAAGATTGACTGGTATTCTTAACTATGTT
GCTCCTTTTACGCTATGTGGATACGCTGCTTTAATGCCTTTGTATCATGCTATTGCTTCCCGTATGGCTT
TCATTTTCTCCTCCTTGTATAAATCCTGGTTGCTGTCTCTTTATGAGGAGTTGTGGCCCGTTGTCAGGCA
ACGTGGCGTGGTGTGCACTGTGTTTGCTGACGCAACCCCCACTGGTTGGGGCATTGCCACCACCTGTCAG
CTCCTTTCCGGGACTTTCGCTTTCCCCCTCCCTATTGCCACGGCGGAACTCATCGCCGCCTGCCTTGCCC
GCTGCTGGACAGGGGCTCGGCTGTTGGGCACTGACAATTCCGTGGTGTTGTCGGGGAAATCATCGTCCTT
TCCTTGGCTGCTCGCCTGTGTTGCCACCTGGATTCTGCGCGGGACGTCCTTCTGCTACGTCCCTTCGGCC
CTCAATCCAGCGGACCTTCCTTCCCGCGGCCTGCTGCCGGCTCTGCGGCCTCTTCCGCGTCTTCGCCTTC
GCCCTCAGACGAGTCGGATCTCCCTTTGGGCCGCCTCCCCGCATCGATACCGTCGACCTCGATCGAGACC
TAGAAAAACATGGAGCAATCACAAGTAGCAATACAGCAGCTACCAATGCTGATTGTGCCTGGCTAGAAGC
ACAAGAGGAGGAGGAGGTGGGTTTTCCAGTCACACCTCAGGTACCTTTAAGACCAATGACTTACAAGGCA
GCTGTAGATCTTAGCCACTTTTTAAAAGAAAAGGGGGGACTGGAAGGGCTAATTCACTCCCAACGAAGAC
AAGATATCCTTGATCTGTGGATCTACCACACACAAGGCTACTTCCCTGATTGGCAGAACTACACACCAGG
GCCAGGGATCAGATATCCACTGACCTTTGGATGGTGCTACAAGCTAGTACCAGTTGAGCAAGAGAAGGTA
GAAGAAGCCAATGAAGGAGAGAACACCCGCTTGTTACACCCTGTGAGCCTGCATGGGATGGATGACCCGG
AGAGAGAAGTATTAGAGTGGAGGTTTGACAGCCGCCTAGCATTTCATCACATGGCCCGAGAGCTGCATCC
GGACTGTACTGGGTCTCTCTGGTTAGACCAGATCTGAGCCTGGGAGCTCTCTGGCTAACTAGGGAACCCA
CTGCTTAAGCCTCAATAAAGCTTGCCTTGAGTGCTTCAAGTAGTGTGTGCCCGTCTGTTGTGTGACTCTG
GTAACTAGAGATCCCTCAGACCCTTTTAGTCAGTGTGGAAAATCTCTAGCAGCATGTGAGCAAAAGGCCA
GCAAAAGGCCAGGAACCGTAAAAAGGCCGCGTTGCTGGCGTTTTTCCATAGGCTCCGCCCCCCTGACGAG
CATCACAAAAATCGACGCTCAAGTCAGAGGTGGCGAAACCCGACAGGACTATAAAGATACCAGGCGTTTC
CCCCTGGAAGCTCCCTCGTGCGCTCTCCTGTTCCGACCCTGCCGCTTACCGGATACCTGTCCGCCTTTCT
CCCTTCGGGAAGCGTGGCGCTTTCTCATAGCTCACGCTGTAGGTATCTCAGTTCGGTGTAGGTCGTTCGC
TCCAAGCTGGGCTGTGTGCACGAACCCCCCGTTCAGCCCGACCGCTGCGCCTTATCCGGTAACTATCGTC
TTGAGTCCAACCCGGTAAGACACGACTTATCGCCACTGGCAGCAGCCACTGGTAACAGGATTAGCAGAGC
GAGGTATGTAGGCGGTGCTACAGAGTTCTTGAAGTGGTGGCCTAACTACGGCTACACTAGAAGAACAGTA
TTTGGTATCTGCGCTCTGCTGAAGCCAGTTACCTTCGGAAAAAGAGTTGGTAGCTCTTGATCCGGCAAAC
AAACCACCGCTGGTAGCGGTGGTTTTTTTGTTTGCAAGCAGCAGATTACGCGCAGAAAAAAAGGATCTCA
AGAAGATCCTTTGATCTTTTCTACGGGGTCTGACGCTCAGTGGAACGAAAACTCACGTTAAGGGATTTTG
GTCATGAGATTATCAAAAAGGATCTTCACCTAGATCCTTTTAAATTAAAAATGAAGTTTTAAATCAATCT
AAAGTATATATGAGTAAACTTGGTCTGACAGTTACCAATGCTTAATCAGTGAGGCACCTATCTCAGCGAT
CTGTCTATTTCGTTCATCCATAGTTGCCTGACTCCCCGTCGTGTAGATAACTACGATACGGGAGGGCTTA
CCATCTGGCCCCAGTGCTGCAATGATACCGCGAGACCCACGCTCACCGGCTCCAGATTTATCAGCAATAA
ACCAGCCAGCCGGAAGGGCCGAGCGCAGAAGTGGTCCTGCAACTTTATCCGCCTCCATCCAGTCTATTAA
TTGTTGCCGGGAAGCTAGAGTAAGTAGTTCGCCAGTTAATAGTTTGCGCAACGTTGTTGCCATTGCTACA
GGCATCGTGGTGTCACGCTCGTCGTTTGGTATGGCTTCATTCAGCTCCGGTTCCCAACGATCAAGGCGAG
TTACATGATCCCCCATGTTGTGCAAAAAAGCGGTTAGCTCCTTCGGTCCTCCGATCGTTGTCAGAAGTAA
GTTGGCCGCAGTGTTATCACTCATGGTTATGGCAGCACTGCATAATTCTCTTACTGTCATGCCATCCGTA
AGATGCTTTTCTGTGACTGGTGAGTACTCAACCAAGTCATTCTGAGAATAGTGTATGCGGCGACCGAGTT
GCTCTTGCCCGGCGTCAATACGGGATAATACCGCGCCACATAGCAGAACTTTAAAAGTGCTCATCATTGG
AAAACGTTCTTCGGGGCGAAAACTCTCAAGGATCTTACCGCTGTTGAGATCCAGTTCGATGTAACCCACT
CGTGCACCCAACTGATCTTCAGCATCTTTTACTTTCACCAGCGTTTCTGGGTGAGCAAAAACAGGAAGGC
AAAATGCCGCAAAAAAGGGAATAAGGGCGACACGGAAATGTTGAATACTCATACTCTTCCTTTTTCAATA
TTATTGAAGCATTTATCAGGGTTATTGTCTCATGAGCGGATACATATTTGAATGTATTTAGAAAAATAAA
CAAATAGGGGTTCCGCGCACATTTCCCCGAAAAGTGCCACCTGAC
