>Addgene plasmid #79142 | pSicoR (EGFP) shPnky-2 | addgene partial sequence | sequence record 150451 | Futet-R 5'-CAAAGGCATTAAAGCAGCGT-3'
CGTAAAAGGAGCAACATAGTTAAGAATACCAGTCAATCTTTCACAAATTTTGTAATCCAGAGGTTGATTA
TCGATAAGCTTGATATCGAATTGTACCTAGTGGAACCGGAACCCTTAAACATGTATAACTTCGTATAATG
TATGCTATACGAAGTTATTAGGTCCCTCGACGAATTCCTACTTGTACAGCTCGTCCATGCCGAGAGTGAT
CCCGGCGGCGGTCACGAACTCCAGCAGGACCATGTGATCGCGCTTCTCGTTGGGGTCTTTGCTCAGGGCG
GACTGGGTGCTCAGGTAGTGGTTGTCGGGCAGCAGCACGGGGCCGTCGCCGATGGGGGTGTTCTGCTGGT
AGTGGTCGGCGAGCTGCACGCTGCCGTCCTCGATGTTGTGGCGGATCTTGAAGTTCACCTTGATGCCGTT
CTTCTGCTTGTCGGCCATGATATAGACGTTGTGGCTGTTGTAGTTGTACTCCAGCTTGTGCCCCAGGATG
TTGCCGTCCTCCTTGAAGTCGATGCCCTTCAGCTCGATGCGGTTCACCAGGGTGTCGCCCTCGAACTTCA
CCTCGGCGCGGGTCTTGTAGTTGCCGTCGTCCTTGAAGAAGATGGTGCGCTCCTGGACGTAGCCTTCGGG
CATGGCGGACTTGAAGAAGTCGTGCTGCTTCATGTGGTCGGGGTAGCGGCTGAAGCACTGCACGCCGTAG
GTCAGGGTGGTCACGAGGGTGGGCCAGGGCACGGGCAGCTTGCCGGTGGTGCAGATGAACTTCAGGGTCA
GCTTGCCGTAGGTGGCATCGCCCTCGCCCTCGCCGGACACGCTGAACTTGTGGCCGTTTACGTCGCCGTC
CAGCTCGACCAGGATGGGCACCACCCCGGTGAACAGCTCCTCGCCCTTGCTCACCATGGTGGCGACCGGT
AGCGCTAGCGGATCTGACGGTTCACTAAACCAGCTCTGCTTATATAGACCTCCCACCGTACACGCCTACC
GCCCATTTGCGTCAATGGGGCGGAGTTGTTACGACATTTTGGAAAGTCCCGTTGATTTTGGTGCCAAAAC
AA
