>Addgene plasmid #79142 | pSicoR (EGFP) shPnky-2 | addgene partial sequence | sequence record 151218 | cPPT-F 5'-gggaaagaatagtagacataatag-3'
AAACTAAAGAATTACAAAAACAAATTACAAAAATTCAAAATTTTCGGGTTTATTACAGGGACAGCAGAGA
TCCAGTTTGGTTAGTACCGGGCCCGCTCTAGAGATCCGACGCGCCATCTCTAGGCCCGCGCCGGCCCCCT
CGCACAGACTTGTGGGAGAAGCTCGGCTACTCCCCTGCCCCGGTTAATTTGCATATAATATTTCCTAGTA
ACTATAGAGGCTTAATGTGCGATAAAAGACAGATAATCTGTTCTTTTTAATACTAGCTACATTTTACATG
ATAGGCTTGGATTTCTATAACTTCGTATAGCATACATTATACGAAGTTATAAACAGCACAAAAGGAAACT
CACCCTAACTGTAAAGTAATTGTGTGTTTTGAGACTATAAATATCCCTTGGAGAAAAGCCTTGTTGATGA
CGTGGAGAGGATTTTTCAAGAGAAAATCCTCTCCACGTCATCTTTTTTCTCGAGTACTAGGATCCATTAG
GCGGCCGCGTGGATAACCGTATTACCGCCATGCATTAGTTATTAATAGTAATCAATTACGGGGTCATTAG
TTCATAGCCCATATATGGAGTTCCGCGTTACATAACTTACGGTAAATGGCCCGCCTGGCTGACCGCCCAA
CGACCCCCGCCCATTGACGTCAATAATGACGTATGTTCCCATAGTAACGCCAATAGGGACTTTCCATTGA
CGTCAATGGGTGGAGTATTTACGGTAAACTGCCCACTTGGCAGTACATCAAGTGTATCATATGCCAAGTA
CGCCCCCTATTGACGTCAATGACGGTAAATGGCCCGCCTGGCATTATGCCCAGTACATGACCTTATGGGA
CTTTCCTACTTGGCAGTACATCTACGTATTAGTCATCGCTATTACCATGGTGATGCGGTTTTGGCAGTAC
ATCAATGGGCGTGGATAGCGGTTTGACTCACGGGGATTTCCAAGTCTCCACCCCATTGACGTCAATGGGA
GTTTGTTT
